Addgene plasmid #169451: pHR-TRE3G-dCas9-EGFP-HaloTag
Purpose: expression of dCas9-EGFP-HaloTag
Depositing lab: Stanley Qi. Depositing organization: Stanford University. Publication: CRISPR-Mediated Programmable 3D Genome Positioning and Nuclear Organization. Wang H, Xu X, Nguyen CM, Liu Y, Gao Y, Lin X, Daley T, Kipniss NH, La Russa M, Qi LS. Cell. 2018 Nov 15;175(5):1405-1417.e14. doi: 10.1016/j.cell.2018.09.013. Epub 2018 Oct 11. PubMed 30318144.
Backbone
  Vector backbone: pHR
  Vector type: Lentiviral
Growth in bacteria
  Bacterial resistance: Ampicillin, 100 μg/mL
  Growth temperature: 37°C
  Growth strain: NEB Stable
  Copy number: Unknown
Gene/Insert
  Gene/Insert name: dCas9-EGFP-HaloTag
Terms and licenses: Academic/Nonprofit Terms; Industry Terms: Not Available to Industry
How to cite: pHR-TRE3G-dCas9-EGFP-HaloTag was a gift from Stanley Qi (Addgene plasmid # 169451 ; http://n2t.net/addgene:169451 ; RRID:Addgene_169451)
