[The description below was written by a language model from this plasmid's Addgene catalogue record and pLannotate feature annotations shown in this document.]
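Description:
pHR-TRE3G-dCas9-EGFP-HaloTag is an HIV-1-based lentiviral transfer plasmid built on the pHR backbone for doxycycline-inducible expression of a nuclease-dead Cas9 fusion protein in mammalian cells. It is propagated in E. coli using a high-copy ColE1/pUC-type origin and ampicillin resistance (bla). The sequenced record of about 14.7 kb also contains leftover backbone segments: fragments of pBR322-derived elements (TcR, bom, rop) and an SV40 promoter–gpt–SV40 small t intron/poly(A) region lying outside the LTRs. The gpt coding sequence is annotated only as fragments. No mammalian selection marker is annotated within the proviral region.

The region to be packaged runs from a truncated 5' LTR through the Ψ packaging signal with a partial gag sequence, the Rev response element and the cPPT/CTS, and ends at a ΔU3 self-inactivating 3' LTR. Together these elements support packaging of the genomic RNA, Rev-dependent nuclear export and efficient transduction, while disabling LTR promoter activity after integration. Between them, a TRE3GV promoter drives the payload; this third-generation Tet-responsive promoter is active only when a Tet-On 3G transactivator is supplied separately, since none is annotated here. The payload is a Streptococcus pyogenes Cas9 coding sequence, which the catalogue describes as dCas9, followed by EGFP and HaloTag. A WPRE downstream enhances transcript expression.

With a separately supplied guide RNA, dCas9 binds chosen genomic loci without cutting. EGFP allows direct fluorescence visualisation, and HaloTag covalently captures chloroalkane ligands, which allows labelling or ligand-mediated tethering. The associated publication concerns CRISPR-mediated programmable repositioning of genomic loci and nuclear organization, although the stated purpose is simply expression of the fusion protein.
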