Features (pLannotate 1.2.2; 35 found; start..end, strand, type, name):
    377..634     +  LTR            5' LTR (truncated): truncated 5' long terminal repeat (LTR) from HIV-1
    681..806     +  misc_feature   HIV-1 Ψ: packaging signal of human immunodeficiency virus type 1
    790..1128    +  CDS            HIV-1 gag (fragment): gag protein from human immunodeficiency virus 1; gag
   1303..1536    +  misc_feature   RRE: The Rev response element (RRE) of HIV-1 allows for Rev-dependent mRNA export from the nucleus to the cytoplasm.
   1913..2013    +  CDS            Rev (fragment): human immunodeficiency virus 1 (HIV-1) Rev protein; rev; enhances nuclear export of unspliced and incompletely spliced viral mRNAs
   2050..2167    +  misc_feature   cPPT/CTS: central polypurine tract and central termination sequence of HIV-1
   2229..2578    +  promoter       TRE3GV promoter: 3rd-generation Tet-responsive promoter that can be activated by binding of Tet-On® 3G, optimized for retroviral and lentiviral vectors
   2604..2623    +  misc_feature   MCS (fragment): multiple cloning site
   2622..6725    +  CDS            Cas9: Cas9 (Csn1) endonuclease from the Streptococcus pyogenes Type II CRISPR/Cas system generates RNA-guided double strand breaks in DNA
   6861..7577    +  CDS            EGFP: EGFP is a basic (constitutively fluorescent) green fluorescent protein published in 1996, derived from Aequorea victoria. It is reported to be a rapidly-maturing weak dimer with moderate acid sensitivity.
   7596..8483    +  CDS            HaloTag®: modified bacterial dehalogenase that forms covalent bonds with chloroalkane derivatives
   8487..8505    +  misc_feature   MCS (fragment): pUC18/19 multiple cloning site
   8506..8524    +  misc_feature   MCS (fragment): pBluescript multiple cloning site
   8524..9112    +  misc_feature   WPRE: woodchuck hepatitis virus posttranscriptional regulatory element
   9113..9135    +  misc_feature   MCS (fragment): pBluescript multiple cloning site
   9152..9220    +  CDS            nef (fragment): NEF_HV1Z2 - Experimental evidence at protein level: Swiss-Prot protein existence level 1. Extracellular Nef protein targets CD4(+) T-lymphocytes for apoptosis by interacting with CXCR4 surface receptors. From Human immunodeficiency virus type 1 group M subtype D (isolate Z2/CDC-Z34) (HIV-1).
   9222..9455    +  LTR            3' LTR (ΔU3): self-inactivating 3' long terminal repeat (LTR) from HIV-1
   9480..9498    -  promoter       SP6 promoter: promoter for bacteriophage SP6 RNA polymerase
   9726..10005   +  CDS            TcR (fragment): tetracycline efflux protein; tet; confers resistance to tetracycline
  10006..10054   -  misc_feature   bom (fragment): basis of mobility region from pBR322
  10156..10191   -  CDS            rop (fragment): Rop protein, which maintains plasmids at low copy number; rop
  10286..10390   +  promoter       AmpR promoter: bla
  10391..11251   +  CDS            AmpR: β-lactamase; bla; confers resistance to ampicillin, carbenicillin, and related antibiotics
  11422..12010   +  rep_origin     ori: high-copy-number ColE1/pMB1/pBR322/pUC origin of replication
  12193..12249   +  CDS            lacI (fragment): lac repressor; lacI; The lac repressor binds to the lac operator to inhibit transcription in E. coli. This inhibition can be relieved by adding lactose or isopropyl-β-D-thiogalactopyranoside (IPTG).
  12256..12585   +  promoter       SV40 promoter: SV40 enhancer and early promoter
  12785..12904   +  CDS            gpt (fragment): XGPT_ECOLI - Also known as gpp, gxu. Experimental evidence at protein level: Swiss-Prot protein existence level 1. Purine salvage pathway enzyme that catalyzes the transfer of the ribosyl-5-phosphate group from 5-phospho-alpha-D-ribose 1- diphosphate (PRPP) to the N9 position of the 6-oxopurines guanine and xanthine to form the corresponding ribonucleotides GMP (guanosine 5'- monophosphate) and XMP (xanthosine 5'-monophosphate), with the release of PPi. To a lesser extent, also acts on hypoxanthine (PubMed:9100006, PubMed:3886014). Does not ribophosphorylate adenine (PubMed:3886014). From Esch
  12904..13239   +  CDS            gpt (fragment): XGPT_ECOLI - Also known as gpp, gxu. Experimental evidence at protein level: Swiss-Prot protein existence level 1. Purine salvage pathway enzyme that catalyzes the transfer of the ribosyl-5-phosphate group from 5-phospho-alpha-D-ribose 1- diphosphate (PRPP) to the N9 position of the 6-oxopurines guanine and xanthine to form the corresponding ribonucleotides GMP (guanosine 5'- monophosphate) and XMP (xanthosine 5'-monophosphate), with the release of PPi. To a lesser extent, also acts on hypoxanthine (PubMed:9100006, PubMed:3886014). Does not ribophosphorylate adenine (PubMed:3886014). From Esch
  13334..13639   +  CDS            frsA (fragment): FRSA_ECOLI - Also known as yafA. Experimental evidence at protein level: Swiss-Prot protein existence level 1. Catalyzes the hydrolysis of esters (PubMed:15808744). Displays esterase activity toward pNP-butyrate (PubMed:15808744). May stimulate mixed-acid fermentation by acting as a fermentation/respiration switch that down-regulates respiration and up- regulates fermentation rates (PubMed:15169777). From Escherichia coli (strain K12).
  13643..13717   +  CDS            small t antigen (fragment): SV40 (simian virus 40) small t antigen
  13719..13784   +  intron         small t intron: SV40 (simian virus 40) small t antigen intron
  13914..13934   +  CDS            SV40 NLS: nuclear localization signal of SV40 (simian virus 40) large T antigen
  14253..14336   +  CDS            large T antigen (fragment): large T antigen from SV40 (simian virus 40)
  14359..14493   +  polyA_signal   SV40 poly(A) signal: SV40 polyadenylation signal
  14660..329     +  CDS            nef (fragment) (across the origin): NEF_HV1BR - Experimental evidence at protein level: Swiss-Prot protein existence level 1. Extracellular Nef protein targets CD4(+) T-lymphocytes for apoptosis by interacting with CXCR4 surface receptors (PubMed:14990729). From Human immunodeficiency virus type 1 group M subtype B (isolate BRU/LAI) (HIV-1).
>Addgene plasmid #169451 | pHR-TRE3G-dCas9-EGFP-HaloTag | addgene full sequence | sequence record 334829 | Addgene NGS Result
TGGAAGGGCTAATTCACTCCCAAAGAAGACAAGATATCCTTGATCTGTGGATCTACCACACACAAGGCTA
CTTCCCTGATTAGCAGAACTACACACCAGGGCCAGGGGTCAGATATCCACTGACCTTTGGATGGTGCTAC
AAGCTAGTACCAGTTGAGCCAGATAAGGTAGAAGAGGCCAATAAAGGAGAGAACACCAGCTTGTTACACC
CTGTGAGCCTGCATGGGATGGATGACCCGGAGAGAGAAGTGTTAGAGTGGAGGTTTGACAGCCGCCTAGC
ATTTCATCACGTGGCCCGAGAGCTGCATCCGGAGTACTTCAAGAACTGCTGATATCGAGCTTGCTACAAG
GGACTTTCCGCTGGGGACTTTCCAGGGAGGCGTGGCCTGGGCGGGACTGGGGAGTGGCGAGCCCTCAGAT
CCTGCATATAAGCAGCTGCTTTTTGCCTGTACTGGGTCTCTCTGGTTAGACCAGATCTGAGCCTGGGAGC
TCTCTGGCTAACTAGGGAACCCACTGCTTAAGCCTCAATAAAGCTTGCCTTGAGTGCTTCAAGTAGTGTG
TGCCCGTCTGTTGTGTGACTCTGGTAACTAGAGATCCCTCAGACCCTTTTAGTCAGTGTGGAAAATCTCT
AGCAGTGGCGCCCGAACAGGGACTTGAAAGCGAAAGGGAAACCAGAGGAGCTCTCTCGACGCAGGACTCG
GCTTGCTGAAGCGCGCACGGCAAGAGGCGAGGGGCGGCGACTGGTGAGTACGCCAAAAATTTTGACTAGC
GGAGGCTAGAAGGAGAGAGATGGGTGCGAGAGCGTCAGTATTAAGCGGGGGAGAATTAGATCGCGATGGG
AAAAAATTCGGTTAAGGCCAGGGGGAAAGAAAAAATATAAATTAAAACATATAGTATGGGCAAGCAGGGA
GCTAGAACGATTCGCAGTTAATCCTGGCCTGTTAGAAACATCAGAAGGCTGTAGACAAATACTGGGACAG
CTACAACCATCCCTTCAGACAGGATCAGAAGAACTTAGATCATTATATAATACAGTAGCAACCCTCTATT
GTGTGCATCAAAGGATAGAGATAAAAGACACCAAGGAAGCTTTAGACAAGATAGAGGAAGAGCAAAACAA
AAGTAAGACCACCGCACAGCAAGCGGCCGGCCGCTGATCTTCAGACCTGGAGGAGGAGATATGAGGGACA
ATTGGAGAAGTGAATTATATAAATATAAAGTAGTAAAAATTGAACCATTAGGAGTAGCACCCACCAAGGC
AAAGAGAAGAGTGGTGCAGAGAGAAAAAAGAGCAGTGGGAATAGGAGCTTTGTTCCTTGGGTTCTTGGGA
GCAGCAGGAAGCACTATGGGCGCAGCGTCAATGACGCTGACGGTACAGGCCAGACAATTATTGTCTGGTA
TAGTGCAGCAGCAGAACAATTTGCTGAGGGCTATTGAGGCGCAACAGCATCTGTTGCAACTCACAGTCTG
GGGCATCAAGCAGCTCCAGGCAAGAATCCTGGCTGTGGAAAGATACCTAAAGGATCAACAGCTCCTGGGG
ATTTGGGGTTGCTCTGGAAAACTCATTTGCACCACTGCTGTGCCTTGGAATGCTAGTTGGAGTAATAAAT
CTCTGGAACAGATTTGGAATCACACGACCTGGATGGAGTGGGACAGAGAAATTAACAATTACACAAGCTT
AATACACTCCTTAATTGAAGAATCGCAAAACCAGCAAGAAAAGAATGAACAAGAATTATTGGAATTAGAT
AAATGGGCAAGTTTGTGGAATTGGTTTAACATAACAAATTGGCTGTGGTATATAAAATTATTCATAATGA
TAGTAGGAGGCTTGGTAGGTTTAAGAATAGTTTTTGCTGTACTTTCTATAGTGAATAGAGTTAGGCAGGG
ATATTCACCATTATCGTTTCAGACCCACCTCCCAACCCCGAGGGGACCCGACAGGCCCGAAGGAATAGAA
GAAGAAGGTGGAGAGAGAGACAGAGACAGATCCATTCGATTAGTGAACGGATCTCGACGGTATCGCCAAA
TGGCAGTATTCATCCACAATTTTAAAAGAAAAGGGGGGATTGGGGGGTACAGTGCAGGGGAAAGAATAGT
AGACATAATAGCAACAGACATACAAACTAAAGAATTACAAAAACAAATTACAAAAATTCAAAATTTTCGG
GTTTATTACAGGGACAGCAGAGATCCAGTTTATCGATGAGGCCCTTTCGTCTTCACTCGAGTTTACTCCC
TATCAGTGATAGAGAACGTATGAAGAGTTTACTCCCTATCAGTGATAGAGAACGTATGCAGACTTTACTC
CCTATCAGTGATAGAGAACGTATAAGGAGTTTACTCCCTATCAGTGATAGAGAACGTATGACCAGTTTAC
TCCCTATCAGTGATAGAGAACGTATCTACAGTTTACTCCCTATCAGTGATAGAGAACGTATATCCAGTTT
ACTCCCTATCAGTGATAGAGAACGTATGTCGAGGTAGGCGTGTACGGTGGGCGCCTATAAAAGCAGAGCT
CGTTTAGTGAACCGTCAGATCGCCTGGAGCAATTCCACAACACTTTTGTCTTATACTTACGCGTCTGCAG
GATATCAAGCTTGCGGTACCGCGGGCCCGGGATGGACAAGAAGTACAGCATCGGCCTGGCCATCGGCACC
AACTCTGTGGGCTGGGCCGTGATCACCGACGAGTACAAGGTGCCCAGCAAGAAATTCAAGGTGCTGGGCA
ACACCGACCGGCACAGCATCAAGAAGAACCTGATCGGCGCCCTGCTGTTCGACAGCGGAGAAACAGCCGA
GGCCACCCGGCTGAAGAGAACCGCCAGAAGAAGATACACCAGACGGAAGAACCGGATCTGCTATCTGCAA
GAGATCTTCAGCAACGAGATGGCCAAGGTGGACGACAGCTTCTTCCACAGACTGGAAGAGTCCTTCCTGG
TGGAAGAGGATAAGAAGCACGAGCGGCACCCCATCTTCGGCAACATCGTGGACGAGGTGGCCTACCACGA
GAAGTACCCCACCATCTACCACCTGAGAAAGAAACTGGTGGACAGCACCGACAAGGCCGACCTGCGGCTG
ATCTATCTGGCCCTGGCCCACATGATCAAGTTCCGGGGCCACTTCCTGATCGAGGGCGACCTGAACCCCG
ACAACAGCGACGTGGACAAGCTGTTCATCCAGCTGGTGCAGACCTACAACCAGCTGTTCGAGGAAAACCC
CATCAACGCCAGCGGCGTGGACGCCAAGGCCATCCTGTCTGCCAGACTGAGCAAGAGCAGACGGCTGGAA
AATCTGATCGCCCAGCTGCCCGGCGAGAAGAAGAATGGCCTGTTCGGCAACCTGATTGCCCTGAGCCTGG
GCCTGACCCCCAACTTCAAGAGCAACTTCGACCTGGCCGAGGATGCCAAACTGCAGCTGAGCAAGGACAC
CTACGACGACGACCTGGACAACCTGCTGGCCCAGATCGGCGACCAGTACGCCGACCTGTTTCTGGCCGCC
AAGAACCTGTCCGACGCCATCCTGCTGAGCGACATCCTGAGAGTGAACACCGAGATCACCAAGGCCCCCC
TGAGCGCCTCTATGATCAAGAGATACGACGAGCACCACCAGGACCTGACCCTGCTGAAAGCTCTCGTGCG
GCAGCAGCTGCCTGAGAAGTACAAAGAGATTTTCTTCGACCAGAGCAAGAACGGCTACGCCGGCTACATC
GATGGCGGAGCCAGCCAGGAAGAGTTCTACAAGTTCATCAAGCCCATCCTGGAAAAGATGGACGGCACCG
AGGAACTGCTCGTGAAGCTGAACAGAGAGGACCTGCTGCGGAAGCAGCGGACCTTCGACAACGGCAGCAT
CCCCCACCAGATCCACCTGGGAGAGCTGCACGCCATTCTGCGGCGGCAGGAAGATTTTTACCCATTCCTG
AAGGACAACCGGGAAAAGATCGAGAAGATCCTGACCTTCCGCATCCCCTACTACGTGGGCCCTCTGGCCA
GGGGAAACAGCAGATTCGCCTGGATGACCAGAAAGAGCGAGGAAACCATCACCCCCTGGAACTTCGAGGA
AGTGGTGGACAAGGGCGCCAGCGCCCAGAGCTTCATCGAGCGGATGACCAACTTCGATAAGAACCTGCCC
AACGAGAAGGTGCTGCCCAAGCACAGCCTGCTGTACGAGTACTTCACCGTGTACAACGAGCTGACCAAAG
TGAAATACGTGACCGAGGGAATGAGAAAGCCCGCCTTCCTGAGCGGCGAGCAGAAAAAAGCCATCGTGGA
CCTGCTGTTCAAGACCAACCGGAAAGTGACCGTGAAGCAGCTGAAAGAGGACTACTTCAAGAAAATCGAG
TGCTTCGACTCCGTGGAAATCTCCGGCGTGGAAGATCGGTTCAACGCCTCCCTGGGCACATACCACGATC
TGCTGAAAATTATCAAGGACAAGGACTTCCTGGACAATGAGGAAAACGAGGACATTCTGGAAGATATCGT
GCTGACCCTGACACTGTTTGAGGACAGAGAGATGATCGAGGAACGGCTGAAAACCTATGCCCACCTGTTC
GACGACAAAGTGATGAAGCAGCTGAAGCGGCGGAGATACACCGGCTGGGGCAGGCTGAGCCGGAAGCTGA
TCAACGGCATCCGGGACAAGCAGTCCGGCAAGACAATCCTGGATTTCCTGAAGTCCGACGGCTTCGCCAA
CAGAAACTTCATGCAGCTGATCCACGACGACAGCCTGACCTTTAAAGAGGACATCCAGAAAGCCCAGGTG
TCCGGCCAGGGCGATAGCCTGCACGAGCACATTGCCAATCTGGCCGGCAGCCCCGCCATTAAGAAGGGCA
TCCTGCAGACAGTGAAGGTGGTGGACGAGCTCGTGAAAGTGATGGGCCGGCACAAGCCCGAGAACATCGT
GATCGAAATGGCCAGAGAGAACCAGACCACCCAGAAGGGACAGAAGAACAGCCGCGAGAGAATGAAGCGG
ATCGAAGAGGGCATCAAAGAGCTGGGCAGCCAGATCCTGAAAGAACACCCCGTGGAAAACACCCAGCTGC
AGAACGAGAAGCTGTACCTGTACTACCTGCAGAATGGGCGGGATATGTACGTGGACCAGGAACTGGACAT
CAACCGGCTGTCCGACTACGATGTGGACGCTATCGTGCCTCAGAGCTTTCTGAAGGACGACTCCATCGAT
AACAAAGTGCTGACTCGGAGCGACAAGAACCGGGGCAAGAGCGACAACGTGCCCTCCGAAGAGGTCGTGA
AGAAGATGAAGAACTACTGGCGCCAGCTGCTGAATGCCAAGCTGATTACCCAGAGGAAGTTCGACAATCT
GACCAAGGCCGAGAGAGGCGGCCTGAGCGAACTGGATAAGGCCGGCTTCATCAAGAGACAGCTGGTGGAA
ACCCGGCAGATCACAAAGCACGTGGCACAGATCCTGGACTCCCGGATGAACACTAAGTACGACGAGAACG
ACAAACTGATCCGGGAAGTGAAAGTGATCACCCTGAAGTCCAAGCTGGTGTCCGATTTCCGGAAGGATTT
CCAGTTTTACAAAGTGCGCGAGATCAACAACTACCACCACGCCCACGACGCCTACCTGAACGCCGTCGTG
GGAACCGCCCTGATCAAAAAGTACCCTAAGCTGGAAAGCGAGTTCGTGTACGGCGACTACAAGGTGTACG
ACGTGCGGAAGATGATCGCCAAGAGCGAGCAGGAAATCGGCAAGGCTACCGCCAAGTACTTCTTCTACAG
CAACATCATGAACTTTTTCAAGACCGAGATTACCCTGGCCAACGGCGAGATCCGGAAGCGGCCTCTGATC
GAGACAAACGGCGAAACAGGCGAGATCGTGTGGGATAAGGGCCGGGACTTTGCCACCGTGCGGAAAGTGC
TGTCTATGCCCCAAGTGAATATCGTGAAAAAGACCGAGGTGCAGACAGGCGGCTTCAGCAAAGAGTCTAT
CCTGCCCAAGAGGAACAGCGACAAGCTGATCGCCAGAAAGAAGGACTGGGACCCTAAGAAGTACGGCGGC
TTCGACAGCCCCACCGTGGCCTATTCTGTGCTGGTGGTGGCCAAAGTGGAAAAGGGCAAGTCCAAGAAAC
TGAAGAGTGTGAAAGAGCTGCTGGGGATCACCATCATGGAAAGAAGCAGCTTCGAGAAGAATCCCATCGA
CTTTCTGGAAGCCAAGGGCTACAAAGAAGTGAAAAAGGACCTGATCATCAAGCTGCCTAAGTACTCCCTG
TTCGAGCTGGAAAACGGCCGGAAGAGAATGCTGGCCTCTGCCGGCGAACTGCAGAAGGGAAACGAACTGG
CCCTGCCCTCCAAATATGTGAACTTCCTGTACCTGGCCAGCCACTATGAGAAGCTGAAGGGCTCCCCCGA
GGATAATGAGCAGAAACAGCTGTTTGTGGAACAGCACAAACACTACCTGGACGAGATCATCGAGCAGATC
AGCGAGTTCTCCAAGAGAGTGATCCTGGCCGACGCTAATCTGGACAAGGTGCTGAGCGCCTACAACAAGC
ACAGAGACAAGCCTATCAGAGAGCAGGCCGAGAATATCATCCACCTGTTTACCCTGACCAATCTGGGAGC
CCCTGCCGCCTTCAAGTACTTTGACACCACCATCGACCGGAAGAGGTACACCAGCACCAAAGAGGTGCTG
GACGCCACCCTGATCCACCAGAGCATCACCGGCCTGTACGAGACACGGATCGACCTGTCTCAGCTGGGAG
GCGACGCCTATCCCTATGACGTGCCCGATTATGCCAGCCTGGGCAGCGGCTCCCCCAAGAAAAAACGCAA
GGTGGAAGATCCTAAGAAAAAGCGGAAAGTGGACGGCATTGGTAGTGGGAGCAACGGCAGCAGCGGATCC
ATGGTGAGCAAGGGCGAGGAGCTGTTCACCGGGGTGGTGCCCATCCTGGTCGAGCTGGACGGCGACGTAA
ACGGCCACAAGTTCAGCGTGTCCGGCGAGGGCGAGGGCGATGCCACCTACGGCAAGCTGACCCTGAAGTT
CATCTGCACCACCGGCAAGCTGCCCGTGCCCTGGCCCACCCTCGTGACCACCCTGACCTACGGCGTGCAG
TGCTTCAGCCGCTACCCCGACCACATGAAGCAGCACGACTTCTTCAAGTCCGCCATGCCCGAAGGCTACG
TCCAGGAGCGCACCATCTTCTTCAAGGACGACGGCAACTACAAGACCCGCGCCGAGGTGAAGTTCGAGGG
CGACACCCTGGTGAACCGCATCGAGCTGAAGGGCATCGACTTCAAGGAGGACGGCAACATCCTGGGGCAC
AAGCTGGAGTACAACTACAACAGCCACAACGTCTATATCATGGCCGACAAGCAGAAGAACGGCATCAAGG
TGAACTTCAAGATCCGCCACAACATCGAGGACGGCAGCGTGCAGCTCGCCGACCACTACCAGCAGAACAC
CCCCATCGGCGACGGCCCCGTGCTGCTGCCCGACAACCACTACCTGAGCACCCAGTCCGCCCTGAGCAAA
GACCCCAACGAGAAGCGCGATCACATGGTCCTGCTGGAGTTCGTGACCGCCGCCGGGATCACTCTCGGCA
TGGACGAGCTGTACAAGGGTGGTGAAACGCGTGGTGCAGAAATCGGTACTGGCTTTCCATTCGACCCCCA
TTATGTGGAAGTCCTGGGCGAGCGCATGCACTACGTCGATGTTGGTCCGCGCGATGGCACCCCTGTGCTG
TTCCTGCACGGTAACCCGACCTCCTCCTACGTGTGGCGCAACATCATCCCGCATGTTGCACCGACCCATC
GCTGCATTGCTCCAGACCTGATCGGTATGGGCAAATCCGACAAACCAGACCTGGGTTATTTCTTCGACGA
CCACGTCCGCTTCATGGATGCCTTCATCGAAGCCCTGGGTCTGGAAGAGGTCGTCCTGGTCATTCACGAC
TGGGGCTCCGCTCTGGGTTTCCACTGGGCCAAGCGCAATCCAGAGCGCGTCAAAGGTATTGCATTTATGG
AGTTCATCCGCCCTATCCCGACCTGGGACGAATGGCCAGAATTTGCCCGCGAGACCTTCCAGGCCTTCCG
CACCACCGACGTCGGCCGCAAGCTGATCATCGATCAGAACGTTTTTATCGAGGGTACGCTGCCGATGGGT
GTCGTCCGCCCGCTGACTGAAGTCGAGATGGACCATTACCGCGAGCCGTTCCTGAATCCTGTTGACCGCG
AGCCACTGTGGCGCTTCCCAAACGAGCTGCCAATCGCCGGTGAGCCAGCGAACATCGTCGCGCTGGTCGA
AGAATACATGGACTGGCTGCACCAGTCCCCTGTCCCGAAGCTGCTGTTCTGGGGCACCCCAGGCGTTCTG
ATCCCACCGGCCGAAGCCGCTCGCCTGGCCAAAAGCCTGCCTAACTGCAAGGCTGTGGACATCGGCCCGG
GTCTGAATCTGCTGCAAGAAGACAACCCGGACCTGATCGGCAGCGAGATCGCGCGCTGGCTGTCGACGCT
CGAGATTTCCGGCTAGCCTGCAGGCATGCAAGCTTGATATCAAGCTTATCGATAATCAACCTCTGGATTA
CAAAATTTGTGAAAGATTGACTGGTATTCTTAACTATGTTGCTCCTTTTACGCTATGTGGATACGCTGCT
TTAATGCCTTTGTATCATGCTATTGCTTCCCGTATGGCTTTCATTTTCTCCTCCTTGTATAAATCCTGGT
TGCTGTCTCTTTATGAGGAGTTGTGGCCCGTTGTCAGGCAACGTGGCGTGGTGTGCACTGTGTTTGCTGA
CGCAACCCCCACTGGTTGGGGCATTGCCACCACCTGTCAGCTCCTTTCCGGGACTTTCGCTTTCCCCCTC
CCTATTGCCACGGCGGAACTCATCGCCGCCTGCCTTGCCCGCTGCTGGACAGGGGCTCGGCTGTTGGGCA
CTGACAATTCCGTGGTGTTGTCGGGGAAATCATCGTCCTTTCCTTGGCTGCTCGCCTGTGTTGCCACCTG
GATTCTGCGCGGGACGTCCTTCTGCTACGTCCCTTCGGCCCTCAATCCAGCGGACCTTCCTTCCCGCGGC
CTGCTGCCGGCTCTGCGGCCTCTTCCGCGTCTTCGCCTTCGCCCTCAGACGAGTCGGATCTCCCTTTGGG
CCGCCTCCCCGCATCGATACCGTCGACCTCGAGGGAATTAATTCGAGCTCGGTACCTTTAAGACCAATGA
CTTACAAGGCAGCTGTAGATCTTAGCCACTTTTTAAAAGAAAAGGGGGGACTGGAAGGGCTAATTCACTC
CCAACGAAGACAAGATCTGCTTTTTGCTTGTACTGGGTCTCTCTGGTTAGACCAGATCTGAGCCTGGGAG
CTCTCTGGCTAACTAGGGAACCCACTGCTTAAGCCTCAATAAAGCTTGCCTTGAGTGCTTCAAGTAGTGT
GTGCCCGTCTGTTGTGTGACTCTGGTAACTAGAGATCCCTCAGACCCTTTTAGTCAGTGTGGAAAATCTC
TAGCAGCATCTAGAATTAATTCCGTGTATTCTATAGTGTCACCTAAATCGTATGTGTATGATACATAAGG
TTATGTATTAATTGTAGCCGCGTTCTAACGACAATATGTACAAGCCTAATTGTGTAGCATCTGGCTTACT
GAAGCAGACCCTATCATCTCTCTCGTAAACTGCCGTCAGAGTCGGTTTGGTTGGACGAACCTTCTGAGTT
TCTGGTAACGCCGTCCCGCACCCGGAAATGGTCAGCGAACCAATCAGCAGGGTCATCGCTAGCCAGATCC
TCTACGCCGGACGCATCGTGGCCGGCATCACCGGCGCCACAGGTGCGGTTGCTGGCGCCTATATCGCCGA
CATCACCGATGGGGAAGATCGGGCTCGCCACTTCGGGCTCATGAGCGCTTGTTTCGGCGTGGGTATGGTG
GCAGGCCCCGTGGCCGGGGGACTGTTGGGCGCCATCTCCTTGCATGCACCATTCCTTGCGGCGGCGGTGC
TCAACGGCCTCAACCTACTACTGGGCTGCTTCCTAATGCAGGAGTCGCATAAGGGAGAGCGTCGAATGGT
GCACTCTCAGTACAATCTGCTCTGATGCCGCATAGTTAAGCCAGCCCCGACACCCGCCAACACCCGCTGA
CGCGCCCTGACGGGCTTGTCTGCTCCCGGCATCCGCTTACAGACAAGCTGTGACCGTCTCCGGGAGCTGC
ATGTGTCAGAGGTTTTCACCGTCATCACCGAAACGCGCGAGACGAAAGGGCCTCGTGATACGCCTATTTT
TATAGGTTAATGTCATGATAATAATGGTTTCTTAGACGTCAGGTGGCACTTTTCGGGGAAATGTGCGCGG
AACCCCTATTTGTTTATTTTTCTAAATACATTCAAATATGTATCCGCTCATGAGACAATAACCCTGATAA
ATGCTTCAATAATATTGAAAAAGGAAGAGTATGAGTATTCAACATTTCCGTGTCGCCCTTATTCCCTTTT
TTGCGGCATTTTGCCTTCCTGTTTTTGCTCACCCAGAAACGCTGGTGAAAGTAAAAGATGCTGAAGATCA
GTTGGGTGCACGAGTGGGTTACATCGAACTGGATCTCAACAGCGGTAAGATCCTTGAGAGTTTTCGCCCC
GAAGAACGTTTTCCAATGATGAGCACTTTTAAAGTTCTGCTATGTGGCGCGGTATTATCCCGTATTGACG
CCGGGCAAGAGCAACTCGGTCGCCGCATACACTATTCTCAGAATGACTTGGTTGAGTACTCACCAGTCAC
AGAAAAGCATCTTACGGATGGCATGACAGTAAGAGAATTATGCAGTGCTGCCATAACCATGAGTGATAAC
ACTGCGGCCAACTTACTTCTGACAACGATCGGAGGACCGAAGGAGCTAACCGCTTTTTTGCACAACATGG
GGGATCATGTAACTCGCCTTGATCGTTGGGAACCGGAGCTGAATGAAGCCATACCAAACGACGAGCGTGA
CACCACGATGCCTGTAGCAATGGCAACAACGTTGCGCAAACTATTAACTGGCGAACTACTTACTCTAGCT
TCCCGGCAACAATTAATAGACTGGATGGAGGCGGATAAAGTTGCAGGACCACTTCTGCGCTCGGCCCTTC
CGGCTGGCTGGTTTATTGCTGATAAATCTGGAGCCGGTGAGCGTGGGTCTCGCGGTATCATTGCAGCACT
GGGGCCAGATGGTAAGCCCTCCCGTATCGTAGTTATCTACACGACGGGGAGTCAGGCAACTATGGATGAA
CGAAATAGACAGATCGCTGAGATAGGTGCCTCACTGATTAAGCATTGGTAACTGTCAGACCAAGTTTACT
CATATATACTTTAGATTGATTTAAAACTTCATTTTTAATTTAAAAGGATCTAGGTGAAGATCCTTTTTGA
TAATCTCATGACCAAAATCCCTTAACGTGAGTTTTCGTTCCACTGAGCGTCAGACCCCGTAGAAAAGATC
AAAGGATCTTCTTGAGATCCTTTTTTTCTGCGCGTAATCTGCTGCTTGCAAACAAAAAAACCACCGCTAC
CAGCGGTGGTTTGTTTGCCGGATCAAGAGCTACCAACTCTTTTTCCGAAGGTAACTGGCTTCAGCAGAGC
GCAGATACCAAATACTGTTCTTCTAGTGTAGCCGTAGTTAGGCCACCACTTCAAGAACTCTGTAGCACCG
CCTACATACCTCGCTCTGCTAATCCTGTTACCAGTGGCTGCTGCCAGTGGCGATAAGTCGTGTCTTACCG
GGTTGGACTCAAGACGATAGTTACCGGATAAGGCGCAGCGGTCGGGCTGAACGGGGGGTTCGTGCACACA
GCCCAGCTTGGAGCGAACGACCTACACCGAACTGAGATACCTACAGCGTGAGCTATGAGAAAGCGCCACG
CTTCCCGAAGGGAGAAAGGCGGACAGGTATCCGGTAAGCGGCAGGGTCGGAACAGGAGAGCGCACGAGGG
AGCTTCCAGGGGGAAACGCCTGGTATCTTTATAGTCCTGTCGGGTTTCGCCACCTCTGACTTGAGCGTCG
ATTTTTGTGATGCTCGTCAGGGGGGCGGAGCCTATGGAAAAACGCCAGCAACGCGGCCTTTTTACGGTTC
CTGGCCTTTTGCTGGCCTTTTGCTCACATGTTCTTTCCTGCGTTATCCCCTGATTCTGTGGATAACCGTA
TTACCGCCTTTGAGTGAGCTGATACCGCTCGCCGCAGCCGAACGACCGAGCGCAGCGAGTCAGTGAGCGA
GGAAGCGGAAGAGCGCCCAATACGCAAACCGCCTCTCCCCGCGCGTTGGCCGATTCATTAATGCAGCTGT
GGAATGTGTGTCAGTTAGGGTGTGGAAAGTCCCCAGGCTCCCCAGCAGGCAGAAGTATGCAAAGCATGCA
TCTCAATTAGTCAGCAACCAGGTGTGGAAAGTCCCCAGGCTCCCCAGCAGGCAGAAGTATGCAAAGCATG
CATCTCAATTAGTCAGCAACCATAGTCCCGCCCCTAACTCCGCCCATCCCGCCCCTAACTCCGCCCAGTT
CCGCCCATTCTCCGCCCCATGGCTGACTAATTTTTTTTATTTATGCAGAGGCCGAGGCCGCCTCGGCCTC
TGAGCTATTCCAGAAGTAGTGAGGAGGCTTTTTTGGAGGCCTAGGCTTTTGCAAAAAGCTTGGACACAAG
ACAGGCTTGCGAGATATGTTTGAGAATACCACTTTATCCCGCGTCAGGGAGAGGCAGTGCGTAAAAAGAC
GCGGACTCATGTGAAATACTGGTTTTTAGTGCGCCAGATCTCTATAATCTCGCGCAACCTATTTTCCCCT
CGAACACTTTTTAAGCCGTAGATAAACAGGCTGGGACACTTCACATGAGCGAAAAATACATCGTCACCTG
GGACATGTTGCAGATCCATGCACGTAAACTCGCAAGCCGACTGATGCCTTCTGAACAATGGAAAGGCATT
ATTGCCGTAAGCCGTGGCGGTCTGTACCGGGTGCGTTACTGGCGCGTGAACTGGGTATTCGTCATGTCGA
TACCGTTTGTATTTCCAGCTACGATCACGACAACCAGCGCGAGCTTAAAGTGCTGAAACGCGCAGAAGGC
GATGGCGAAGGCTTCATCGTTATTGATGACCTGGTGGATACCGGTGGTACTGCGGTTGCGATTCGTGAAA
TGTATCCAAAAGCGCACTTTGTCACCATCTTCGCAAAACCGGCTGGTCGTCCGCTGGTTGATGACTATGT
TGTTGATATCCCGCAAGATACCTGGATTGAACAGCCGTGGGATATGGGCGTCGTATTCGTCCCGCCAATC
TCCGGTCGCTAATCTTTTCAACGCCTGGCACTGCCGGGCGTTGTTCTTTTTAACTTCAGGCGGGTTACAA
TAGTTTCCAGTAAGTATTCTGGAGGCTGCATCCATGACACAGGCAAACCTGAGCGAAACCCTGTTCAAAC
CCCGCTTTAAACATCCTGAAACCTCGACGCTAGTCCGCCGCTTTAATCACGGCGCACAACCGCCTGTGCA
GTCGGCCCTTGATGGTAAAACCATCCCTCACTGGTATCGCATGATTAACCGTCTGATGTGGATCTGGCGC
GGCATTGACCCACGCGAAATCCTCGACGTCCAGGCACGTATTGTGATGAGCGATGCCGAACGTACCGACG
ATGATTTATACGATACGGTGATTGGCTACCGTGGCGGCAACTGGATTTATGAGTGGGCCCCGGATCTTTG
TGAAGGAACCTTACTTCTGTGGTGTGACATAATTGGACAAACTACCTACAGAGATTTAAAGCTCTAAGGT
AAATATAAAATTTTTAAGTGTATAATGTGTTAAACTACTGATTCTAATTGTTTGTGTATTTTAGATTCCA
ACCTATGGAACTGATGAATGGGAGCAGTGGTGGAATGCCTTTAATGAGGAAAACCTGTTTTGCTCAGAAG
AAATGCCATCTAGTGATGATGAGGCTACTGCTGACTCTCAACATTCTACTCCTCCAAAAAAGAAGAGAAA
GGTAGAAGACCCCAAGGACTTTCCTTCAGAATTGCTAAGTTTTTTGAGTCATGCTGTGTTTAGTAATAGA
ACTCTTGCTTGCTTTGCTATTTACACCACAAAGGAAAAAGCTGCACTGCTATACAAGAAAATTATGGAAA
AATATTCTGTAACCTTTATAAGTAGGCATAACAGTTATAATCATAACATACTGTTTTTTCTTACTCCACA
CAGGCATAGAGTGTCTGCTATTAATAACTATGCTCAAAAATTGTGTACCTTTAGCTTTTTAATTTGTAAA
GGGGTTAATAAGGAATATTTGATGTATAGTGCCTTGACTAGAGATCATAATCAGCCATACCACATTTGTA
GAGGTTTTACTTGCTTTAAAAAACCTCCCACACCTCCCCCTGAACCTGAAACATAAAATGAATGCAATTG
TTGTTGTTAACTTGTTTATTGCAGCTTATAATGGTTACAAATAAAGCAATAGCATCACAAATTTCACAAA
TAAAGCATTTTTTTCACTGCATTCTAGTTGTGGTTTGTCCAAACTCATCAATGTATCTTATCATGTCTGG
ATCAACTGGATAACTCAAGCTAACCAAAATCATCCCAAACTTCCCACCCCATACCCTATTACCACTGCCA
ATTACCTGTGGTTTCATTTACTCTAAACCTGTGATTCCTCTGAATTATTTTCATTTTAAAGAAATTGTAT
TTGTTAAATATGTACTACAAACTTAGTAGT
